>Addgene plasmid #116373 | pHAGE-ESR1-Y537N | addgene full sequence | sequence record 252638 | Addgene NGS Result
TGGAAGGGCTAATTCACTCCCAAAGAAGACAAGATATCCTTGATCTGTGGATCTACCACACACAAGGCTA
CTTCCCTGATTAGCAGAACTACACACCAGGGCCAGGGGTCAGATATCCACTGACCTTTGGATGGTGCTAC
AAGCTAGTACCAGTTGAGCCAGATAAGGTAGAAGAGGCCAATAAAGGAGAGAACACCAGCTTGTTACACC
CTGTGAGCCTGCATGGGATGGATGACCCGGAGAGAGAAGTGTTAGAGTGGAGGTTTGACAGCCGCCTAGC
ATTTCATCACGTGGCCCGAGAGCTGCATCCGGAGTACTTCAAGAACTGCTGATATCGAGCTTGCTACAAG
GGACTTTCCGCTGGGGACTTTCCAGGGAGGCGTGGCCTGGGCGGGACTGGGGAGTGGCGAGCCCTCAGAT
CCTGCATATAAGCAGCTGCTTTTTGCCTGTACTGGGTCTCTCTGGTTAGACCAGATCTGAGCCTGGGAGC
TCTCTGGCTAACTAGGGAACCCACTGCTTAAGCCTCAATAAAGCTTGCCTTGAGTGCTTCAAGTAGTGTG
TGCCCGTCTGTTGTGTGACTCTGGTAACTAGAGATCCCTCAGACCCTTTTAGTCAGTGTGGAAAATCTCT
AGCAGTGGCGCCCGAACAGGGACTTGAAAGCGAAAGGGAAACCAGAGGAGCTCTCTCGACGCAGGACTCG
GCTTGCTGAAGCGCGCACGGCAAGAGGCGAGGGGCGGCGACTGGTGAGTACGCCAAAAATTTTGACTAGC
GGAGGCTAGAAGGAGAGAGATGGGTGCGAGAGCGTCAGTATTAAGCGGGGGAGAATTAGATCGCGATGGG
AAAAAATTCGGTTAAGGCCAGGGGGAAAGAAAAAATATAAATTAAAACATATAGTATGGGCAAGCAGGGA
GCTAGAACGATTCGCAGTTAATCCTGGCCTGTTAGAAACATCAGAAGGCTGTAGACAAATACTGGGACAG
CTACAACCATCCCTTCAGACAGGATCAGAAGAACTTAGATCATTATATAATACAGTAGCAACCCTCTATT
GTGTGCATCAAAGGATAGAGATAAAAGACACCAAGGAAGCTTTAGACAAGATAGAGGAAGAGCAAAACAA
AAGTAAGACCACCGCACAGCAAGCGGCCGGCCGCTGATCTTCAGACCTGGAGGAGGAGATATGAGGGACA
ATTGGAGAAGTGAATTATATAAATATAAAGTAGTAAAAATTGAACCATTAGGAGTAGCACCCACCAAGGC
AAAGAGAAGAGTGGTGCAGAGAGAAAAAAGAGCAGTGGGAATAGGAGCTTTGTTCCTTGGGTTCTTGGGA
GCAGCAGGAAGCACTATGGGCGCAGCGTCAATGACGCTGACGGTACAGGCCAGACAATTATTGTCTGGTA
TAGTGCAGCAGCAGAACAATTTGCTGAGGGCTATTGAGGCGCAACAGCATCTGTTGCAACTCACAGTCTG
GGGCATCAAGCAGCTCCAGGCAAGAATCCTGGCTGTGGAAAGATACCTAAAGGATCAACAGCTCCTGGGG
ATTTGGGGTTGCTCTGGAAAACTCATTTGCACCACTGCTGTGCCTTGGAATGCTAGTTGGAGTAATAAAT
CTCTGGAACAGATTTGGAATCACACGACCTGGATGGAGTGGGACAGAGAAATTAACAATTACACAAGCTT
AATACACTCCTTAATTGAAGAATCGCAAAACCAGCAAGAAAAGAATGAACAAGAATTATTGGAATTAGAT
AAATGGGCAAGTTTGTGGAATTGGTTTAACATAACAAATTGGCTGTGGTATATAAAATTATTCATAATGA
TAGTAGGAGGCTTGGTAGGTTTAAGAATAGTTTTTGCTGTACTTTCTATAGTGAATAGAGTTAGGCAGGG
ATATTCACCATTATCGTTTCAGACCCACCTCCCAACCCCGAGGGGACCCGACAGGCCCGAAGGAATAGAA
GAAGAAGGTGGAGAGAGAGACAGAGACAGATCCATTCGATTAGTGAACGGATCTCGACGGTATCGCCGAA
TTCACAAATGGCAGTATTCATCCACAATTTTAAAAGAAAAGGGGGGATTGGGGGGTACAGTGCAGGGGAA
AGAATAGTAGACATAATAGCAACAGACATACAAACTAAAGAATTACAAAAACAAATTACAAAAATTCAAA
ATTTTCGGGTTTATTACAGGGACAGCAGAGATCCAGTTTGGACTAGTCGTGAGGCTCCGGTGCCCGTCAG
TGGGCAGAGCGCACATCGCCCACAGTCCCCGAGAAGTTGGGGGGAGGGGTCGGCAATTGAACCGGTGCCT
AGAGAAGGTGGCGCGGGGTAAACTGGGAAAGTGATGTCGTGTACTGGCTCCGCCTTTTTCCCGAGGGTGG
GGGAGAACCGTATATAAGTGCAGTAGTCGCCGTGAACGTTCTTTTTCGCAACGGGTTTGCCGCCAGAACA
CAGGTAAGTGCCGTGTGTGGTTCCCGCGGGCCTGGCCTCTTTACGGGTTATGGCCCTTGCGTGCCTTGAA
TTACTTCCACCTGGCTGCAGTACGTGATTCTTGATCCCGAGCTTCGGGTTGGAAGTGGGTGGGAGAGTTC
GAGGCCTTGCGCTTAAGGAGCCCCTTCGCCTCGTGCTTGAGTTGAGGCCTGGCCTGGGCGCTGGGGCCGC
CGCGTGCGAATCTGGTGGCACCTTCGCGCCTGTCTCGCTGCTTTCGATAAGTCTCTAGCCATTTAAAATT
TTTGATGACCTGCTGCGACGCTTTTTTTCTGGCAAGATAGTCTTGTAAATGCGGGCCAAGATCTGCACAC
TGGTATTTCGGTTTTTGGGGCCGCGGGCGGCGACGGGGCCCGTGCGTCCCAGCGCACATGTTCGGCGAGG
CGGGGCCTGCGAGCGCGGCCACCGAGAATCGGACGGGGGTAGTCTCAAGCTGGCCGGCCTGCTCTGGTGC
CTGGCCTCGCGCCGCCGTGTATCGCCCCGCCCTGGGCGGCAAGGCTGGCCCGGTCGGCACCAGTTGCGTG
AGCGGAAAGATGGCCGCTTCCCGGCCCTGCTGCAGGGAGCTCAAAATGGAGGACGCGGCGCTCGGGAGAG
CGGGCGGGTGAGTCACCCACACAAAGGAAAAGGGCCTTTCCGTCCTCAGCCGTCGCTTCATGTGACTCCA
CGGAGTACCGGGCGCCGTCCAGGCACCTCGATTAGTTCTCGAGCTTTTGGAGTACGTCGTCTTTAGGTTG
GGGGGAGGGGTTTTATGCGATGGAGTTTCCCCACACTGAGTGGGTGGAGACTGAAGTTAGGCCAGCTTGG
CACTTGATGTAATTCTCCTTGGAATTTGCCCTTTTTGAGTTTGGATCTTGGTTCATTCTCAAGCCTCAGA
CAGTGGTTCAAAGTTTTTTTCTTCCATTTCAGGTGTCGTGAAGCGGCCCTGCAGATATCAACAAGTTTGT
ACAAAAAAGCAGGCTTCACCATGACCATGACCCTCCACACCAAAGCATCTGGGATGGCCCTACTGCATCA
GATCCAAGGGAACGAGCTGGAGCCCCTGAACCGTCCGCAGCTCAAGATCCCCCTGGAGCGGCCCCTGGGC
GAGGTGTACCTGGACAGCAGCAAGCCCGCCGTGTACAACTACCCCGAGGGCGCCGCCTACGAGTTCAACG
CCGCGGCCGCCGCCAACGCGCAGGTCTACGGTCAGACCGGCCTCCCCTACGGCCCCGGGTCTGAGGCTGC
GGCGTTCGGCTCCAACGGCCTGGGGGGTTTCCCCCCACTCAACAGCGTGTCTCCGAGCCCGCTGATGCTA
CTGCACCCGCCGCCGCAGCTGTCGCCTTTCCTGCAGCCCCACGGCCAGCAGGTGCCCTACTACCTGGAGA
ACGAGCCCAGCGGCTACACGGTGCGCGAGGCCGGCCCGCCGGCATTCTACAGGCCAAATTCAGATAATCG
ACGCCAGGGTGGCAGAGAAAGATTGGCCAGTACCAATGACAAGGGAAGTATGGCTATGGAATCTGCCAAG
GAGACTCGCTACTGTGCAGTGTGCAATGACTATGCTTCAGGCTACCATTATGGAGTCTGGTCCTGTGAGG
GCTGCAAGGCCTTCTTCAAGAGAAGTATTCAAGGACATAACGACTATATGTGTCCAGCCACCAACCAGTG
CACCATTGATAAAAACAGGAGGAAGAGCTGCCAGGCCTGCCGGCTCCGCAAATGCTACGAAGTGGGAATG
ATGAAAGGTGGGATACGAAAAGACCGAAGAGGAGGGAGAATGTTGAAACACAAGCGCCAGAGAGATGATG
GGGAGGGCAGGGGTGAAGTGGGGTCTGCTGGAGACATGAGAGCTGCCAACCTTTGGCCAAGCCCGCTCAT
GATCAAACGCTCTAAGAAGAACAGCCTGGCCTTGTCCCTGACGGCCGACCAGATGGTCAGTGCCTTGTTG
GATGCTGAGCCCCCCATACTCTATTCCGAGTATGATCCTACCAGACCCTTCAGTGAAGCTTCGATGATGG
GCTTACTGACCAACCTGGCAGACAGGGAGCTGGTTCACATGATCAACTGGGCGAAGAGGGTGCCAGGCTT
TGTGGATTTGACCCTCCATGATCAGGTCCACCTTCTAGAATGTGCCTGGCTAGAGATCCTGATGATTGGT
CTCGTCTGGCGCTCCATGGAGCACCCAGGGAAGCTACTGTTTGCTCCTAACTTGCTCTTGGACAGGAACC
AGGGAAAATGTGTAGAGGGCATGGTGGAGATCTTCGACATGCTGCTGGCTACATCATCTCGGTTCCGCAT
GATGAATCTGCAGGGAGAGGAGTTTGTGTGCCTCAAATCTATTATTTTGCTTAATTCTGGAGTGTACACA
TTTCTGTCCAGCACCCTGAAGTCTCTGGAAGAGAAGGACCATATCCACCGAGTCCTGGACAAGATCACAG
ACACTTTGATCCACCTGATGGCCAAGGCAGGCCTGACCCTGCAGCAGCAGCACCAGCGGCTGGCCCAGCT
CCTCCTCATCCTCTCCCACATCAGGCACATGAGTAACAAAGGCATGGAGCATCTGTACAGCATGAAGTGC
AAGAACGTGGTGCCCCTCAATGACCTGCTGCTGGAGATGCTGGACGCCCACCGCCTACATGCGCCCACTA
GCCGTGGAGGGGCATCCGTGGAGGAGACGGACCAAAGCCACTTGGCCACTGCGGGCTCTACTTCATCGCA
TTCCTTGCAAAAGTATTACATCACGGGGGAGGCAGAGGGTTTCCCTGCCACGGTCTGAGACCCAGCTTTC
TTGTACAAAGTGGTTGATATCCAGCACAGTGGCGGCCGCTCGAGTCTAGAGGGCCCGCGGTTCGAAGGTA
AGCCTATCCCTAACCCTCTCCTCGGTCTCGATTCTACGCGTACCGGTTAGTAATGAGATCCCTCCCCCCC
CCCTAACGTTACTGGCCGAAGCCGCTTGGAATAAGGCCGGTGTGCGTTTGTCTATATGTTATTTTCCACC
ATATTGCCGTCTTTTGGCAATGTGAGGGCCCGGAAACCTGGCCCTGTCTTCTTGACGAGCATTCCTAGGG
GTCTTTCCCCTCTCGCCAAAGGAATGCAAGGTCTGTTGAATGTCGTGAAGGAAGCAGTTCCTCTGGAAGC
TTCTTGAAGACAAACAACGTCTGTAGCGACCCTTTGCAGGCAGCGGAACCCCCCACCTGGCGACAGGTGC
CTCTGCGGCCAAAAGCCACGTGTATAAGATACACCTGCAAAGGCGGCACAACCCCAGTGCCACGTTGTGA
GTTGGATAGTTGTGGAAAGAGTCAAATGGCTCTCCTCAAGCGTATTCAACAAGGGGCTGAAGGATGCCCA
GAAGGTACCCCATTGTATGGGATCTGATCTGGGGCCTCGGTGCACATGCTTTACATGTGTTTAGTCGAGG
TTAAAAAAACGTCTAGGCCCCCCGAACCACGGGGACGTGGTTTTCCTTTGAAAAACACGATGATAATATG
GCCACACATATGGTGAGCAAGGGCGAGGAGCTGTTCACCGGGGTGGTGCCCATCCTGGTCGAGCTGGACG
GCGACGTAAACGGCCACAAGTTCAGCGTGTCCGGCGAGGGCGAGGGCGATGCCACCTACGGCAAGCTGAC
CCTGAAGTTCATCTGCACCACCGGCAAGCTGCCCGTGCCCTGGCCCACCCTCGTGACCACCCTGACCTAC
GGCGTGCAGTGCTTCAGCCGCTACCCCGACCACATGAAGCAGCACGACTTCTTCAAGTCCGCCATGCCCG
AAGGCTACGTCCAGGAGCGCACCATCTTCTTCAAGGACGACGGCAACTACAAGACCCGCGCCGAGGTGAA
GTTCGAGGGCGACACCCTGGTGAACCGCATCGAGCTGAAGGGCATCGACTTCAAGGAGGACGGCAACATC
CTGGGGCACAAGCTGGAGTACAACTACAACAGCCACAACGTCTATATCATGGCCGACAAGCAGAAGAACG
GCATCAAGGTGAACTTCAAGATCCGCCACAACATCGAGGACGGCAGCGTGCAGCTCGCCGACCACTACCA
GCAGAACACCCCCATCGGCGACGGCCCCGTGCTGCTGCCCGACAACCACTACCTGAGCACCCAGTCCGCC
CTGAGCAAAGACCCCAACGAGAAGCGCGATCACATGGTCCTGCTGGAGTTCGTGACCGCCGCCGGGATCA
CTCTCGGCATGGACGAGCTGTACAAGTAAATCGATAGATCCTAATCAACCTCTGGATTACAAAATTTGTG
AAAGATTGACTGGTATTCTTAACTATGTTGCTCCTTTTACGCTATGTGGATACGCTGCTTTAATGCCTTT
GTATCATGCTATTGCTTCCCGTATGGCTTTCATTTTCTCCTCCTTGTATAAATCCTGGTTGCTGTCTCTT
TATGAGGAGTTGTGGCCCGTTGTCAGGCAACGTGGCGTGGTGTGCACTGTGTTTGCTGACGCAACCCCCA
CTGGTTGGGGCATTGCCACCACCTGTCAGCTCCTTTCCGGGACTTTCGCTTTCCCCCTCCCTATTGCCAC
GGCGGAACTCATCGCCGCCTGCCTTGCCCGCTGCTGGACAGGGGCTCGGCTGTTGGGCACTGACAATTCC
GTGGTGTTGTCGGGGAAATCATCGTCCTTTCCTTGGCTGCTCGCCTGTGTTGCCACCTGGATTCTGCGCG
GGACGTCCTTCTGCTACGTCCCTTCGGCCCTCAATCCAGCGGACCTTCCTTCCCGCGGCCTGCTGCCGGC
TCTGCGGCCTCTTCCGCGTCTTCGCCTTCGCCCTCAGACGAGTCGGATCTCCCTTTGGGCCGCCTCCCCG
CCTGAGATCCTTTAAGACCAATGACTTACAAGGCAGCTGTAGATCTTAGCCACTTTTTAAAAGAAAAGGG
GGGACTGGAAGGGCTAATTCACTCCCAACGAAGACAAGATCTGCTTTTTGCTTGTACTGGGTCTCTCTGG
TTAGACCAGATCTGAGCCTGGGAGCTCTCTGGCTAACTAGGGAACCCACTGCTTAAGCCTCAATAAAGCT
TGCCTTGAGTGCTTCAAGTAGTGTGTGCCCGTCTGTTGTGTGACTCTGGTAACTAGAGATCCCTCAGACC
CTTTTAGTCAGTGTGGAAAATCTCTAGCAGTAGTAGTTCATGTCATCTTATTATTCAGTATTTATAACTT
GCAAAGAAATGAATATCAGAGAGTGAGAGGCCCGGGTTAATTAAGGAAAGGGCTAGATCATTCTTGAAGA
CGAAAGGGCCTCGTGATACGCCTATTTTTATAGGTTAATGTCATGATAATAATGGTTTCTTAGACGTCAG
GTGGCACTTTTCGGGGAAATGTGCGCGGAACCCCTATTTGTTTATTTTTCTAAATACATTCAAATATGTA
TCCGCTCATGAGACAATAACCCTGATAAATGCTTCAATAATATTGAAAAAGGAAGAGTATGAGTATTCAA
CATTTCCGTGTCGCCCTTATTCCCTTTTTTGCGGCATTTTGCCTTCCTGTTTTTGCTCACCCAGAAACGC
TGGTGAAAGTAAAAGATGCTGAAGATCAGTTGGGTGCACGAGTGGGTTACATCGAACTGGATCTCAACAG
CGGTAAGATCCTTGAGAGTTTTCGCCCCGAAGAACGTTTTCCAATGATGAGCACTTTTAAAGTTCTGCTA
TGTGGCGCGGTATTATCCCGTGTTGACGCCGGGCAAGAGCAACTCGGTCGCCGCATACACTATTCTCAGA
ATGACTTGGTTGAGTACTCACCAGTCACAGAAAAGCATCTTACGGATGGCATGACAGTAAGAGAATTATG
CAGTGCTGCCATAACCATGAGTGATAACACTGCGGCCAACTTACTTCTGACAACGATCGGAGGACCGAAG
GAGCTAACCGCTTTTTTGCACAACATGGGGGATCATGTAACTCGCCTTGATCGTTGGGAACCGGAGCTGA
ATGAAGCCATACCAAACGACGAGCGTGACACCACGATGCCTGTAGCAATGGCAACAACGTTGCGCAAACT
ATTAACTGGCGAACTACTTACTCTAGCTTCCCGGCAACAATTAATAGACTGGATGGAGGCGGATAAAGTT
GCAGGACCACTTCTGCGCTCGGCCCTTCCGGCTGGCTGGTTTATTGCTGATAAATCTGGAGCCGGTGAGC
GTGGGTCTCGCGGTATCATTGCAGCACTGGGGCCAGATGGTAAGCCCTCCCGTATCGTAGTTATCTACAC
GACGGGGAGTCAGGCAACTATGGATGAACGAAATAGACAGATCGCTGAGATAGGTGCCTCACTGATTAAG
CATTGGTAACTGTCAGACCAAGTTTACTCATATATACTTTAGATTGATTTAAAACTTCATTTTTAATTTA
AAAGGATCTAGGTGAAGATCCTTTTTGATAATCTCATGACCAAAATCCCTTAACGTGAGTTTTCGTTCCA
CTGAGCGTCAGACCCCGTAGAAAAGATCAAAGGATCTTCTTGAGATCCTTTTTTTCTGCGCGTAATCTGC
TGCTTGCAAACAAAAAAACCACCGCTACCAGCGGTGGTTTGTTTGCCGGATCAAGAGCTACCAACTCTTT
TTCCGAAGGTAACTGGCTTCAGCAGAGCGCAGATACCAAATACTGTTCTTCTAGTGTAGCCGTAGTTAGG
CCACCACTTCAAGAACTCTGTAGCACCGCCTACATACCTCGCTCTGCTAATCCTGTTACCAGTGGCTGCT
GCCAGTGGCGATAAGTCGTGTCTTACCGGGTTGGACTCAAGACGATAGTTACCGGATAAGGCGCAGCGGT
CGGGCTGAACGGGGGGTTCGTGCACACAGCCCAGCTTGGAGCGAACGACCTACACCGAACTGAGATACCT
ACAGCGTGAGCTATGAGAAAGCGCCACGCTTCCCGAAGGGAGAAAGGCGGACAGGTATCCGGTAAGCGGC
AGGGTCGGAACAGGAGAGCGCACGAGGGAGCTTCCAGGGGGAAACGCCTGGTATCTTTATAGTCCTGTCG
GGTTTCGCCACCTCTGACTTGAGCGTCGATTTTTGTGATGCTCGTCAGGGGGGCGGAGCCTATGGAAAAA
CGCCAGCAACGCGGCCTTTTTACGGTTCCTGGCCTTTTGCTGGCCTTTTGCTCACATGTTCTTTCCTGCG
TTATCCCCTGATTCTGTGGATAACCGTATTACCGCCTTTGAGTGAGCTGATACCGCTCGCCGCAGCCGAA
CGACCGAGCGCAGCGAGTCAGTGAGCGAGGAAGCGGAAGAGCGCCCAATACGCAAACCGCCTCTCCCCGC
GCGTTGGCCGATTCATTAATGCAGCAAGCTCATGGCTGACTAATTTTTTTTATTTATGCAGAGGCCGAGG
CCGCCTCGGCCTCTGAGCTATTCCAGAAGTAGTGAGGAGGCTTTTTTGGAGGCCTAGGCTTTTGCAAAAA
GCTCCCCGTGGCACGACAGGTTTCCCGACTGGAAAGCGGGCAGTGAGCGCAACGCAATTAATGTGAGTTA
GCTCACTCATTAGGCACCCCAGGCTTTACACTTTATGCTTCCGGCTCGTATGTTGTGTGGAATTGTGAGC
GGATAACAATTTCACACAGGAAACAGCTATGACATGATTACGAATTTCACAAATAAAGCATTTTTTTCAC
TGCATTCTAGTTGTGGTTTGTCCAAACTCATCAATGTATCTTATCATGTCTGGATCAACTGGATAACTCA
AGCTAACCAAAATCATCCCAAACTTCCCACCCCATACCCTATTACCACTGCCAATTACCTGTGGTTTCAT
TTACTCTAAACCTGTGATTCCTCTGAATTATTTTCATTTTAAAGAAATTGTATTTGTTAAATATGTACTA
CAAACTTAGTAGT
Features (pLannotate 1.2.2; 28 found; start..end, strand, type, name):
    377..634     +  LTR            5' LTR (truncated): truncated 5' long terminal repeat (LTR) from HIV-1
    681..806     +  misc_feature   HIV-1 Ψ: packaging signal of human immunodeficiency virus type 1
    790..1128    +  CDS            HIV-1 gag (fragment): gag protein from human immunodeficiency virus 1; gag
   1303..1536    +  misc_feature   RRE: The Rev response element (RRE) of HIV-1 allows for Rev-dependent mRNA export from the nucleus to the cytoplasm.
   1913..2013    +  CDS            Rev (fragment): human immunodeficiency virus 1 (HIV-1) Rev protein; rev; enhances nuclear export of unspliced and incompletely spliced viral mRNAs
   2058..2175    +  misc_feature   cPPT/CTS: central polypurine tract and central termination sequence of HIV-1
   2223..3401    +  promoter       EF-1α promoter: strong constitutive promoter for human elongation factor EF-1α
   3421..3445    +  protein_bind   attB1: mutant version of attB; recombination site for the Gateway® BP reaction BP Clonase™
   3856..4188    +  CDS            ESR1: ESR1_SHEEP - Also known as ESR, NR3A1. Experimental evidence at transcript level: Swiss-Prot protein existence level 2. Nuclear hormone receptor. The steroid hormones and their receptors are involved in the regulation of eukaryotic gene expression and affect cellular proliferation and differentiation in target tissues. Ligand-dependent nuclear transactivation involves either direct homodimer binding to a palindromic estrogen response element (ERE) sequence or association with other DNA-binding transcription factors, such as AP-1/c-Jun, c-Fos, ATF-2, Sp1 and Sp3, to mediate ERE- independent sig
   4297..5231    +  CDS            ERT2 (fragment): mutated ligand-binding domain of the human estrogen receptor (Feil et al., 1997)
   5240..5264    -  protein_bind   attB2: mutant version of attB; recombination site for the Gateway® BP reaction BP Clonase™
   5317..5358    +  CDS            V5 tag: epitope tag from simian virus 5
   5484..5946    +  misc_feature   IRES: internal ribosome entry site (IRES) of the encephalomyocarditis virus (EMCV)
   5960..6679    +  CDS            EGFP: the original enhanced GFP (Yang et al., 1996) mammalian codon-optimized
   6693..7281    +  misc_feature   WPRE: woodchuck hepatitis virus posttranscriptional regulatory element
   7289..7354    +  CDS            nef (fragment): NEF_HV1Z2 - Experimental evidence at protein level: Swiss-Prot protein existence level 1. Extracellular Nef protein targets CD4(+) T-lymphocytes for apoptosis by interacting with CXCR4 surface receptors. From Human immunodeficiency virus type 1 group M subtype D (isolate Z2/CDC-Z34) (HIV-1).
   7356..7589    +  LTR            3' LTR (ΔU3): self-inactivating 3' long terminal repeat (LTR) from HIV-1
   7794..7898    +  promoter       AmpR promoter: bla
   7899..8759    +  CDS            AmpR: β-lactamase; bla; confers resistance to ampicillin, carbenicillin, and related antibiotics
   8930..9518    +  rep_origin     ori: high-copy-number ColE1/pMB1/pBR322/pUC origin of replication
   9701..9755    +  CDS            lacI (fragment): lac repressor; lacI; The lac repressor binds to the lac operator to inhibit transcription in E. coli. This inhibition can be relieved by adding lactose or isopropyl-β-D-thiogalactopyranoside (IPTG).
   9761..9854    +  rep_origin     SV40 ori (fragment): SV40 origin of replication
   9879..9916    +  CDS            lacI (fragment): lac repressor; lacI; The lac repressor binds to the lac operator to inhibit transcription in E. coli. This inhibition can be relieved by adding lactose or isopropyl-β-D-thiogalactopyranoside (IPTG).
   9929..9950    +  protein_bind   CAP binding site: CAP binding activates transcription in the presence of cAMP. E. coli catabolite activator protein
   9965..9995    +  promoter       lac promoter: promoter for the E. coli lac operon
  10003..10019   +  protein_bind   lac operator: The lac repressor binds to the lac operator to inhibit transcription in E. coli. This inhibition can be relieved by adding lactose or isopropyl-β-D-thiogalactopyranoside (IPTG). lac repressor encoded by lacI
  10053..10136   +  polyA_signal   SV40 poly(A) signal (fragment): SV40 polyadenylation signal
  10303..329     +  CDS            nef (fragment) (across the origin): NEF_HV1BR - Experimental evidence at protein level: Swiss-Prot protein existence level 1. Extracellular Nef protein targets CD4(+) T-lymphocytes for apoptosis by interacting with CXCR4 surface receptors (PubMed:14990729). From Human immunodeficiency virus type 1 group M subtype B (isolate BRU/LAI) (HIV-1).
