[The description below was written by a language model from this plasmid's Addgene catalogue record and pLannotate feature annotations shown in this document.]
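Description:
pHAGE-ESR1-Y537N is an HIV-1-based lentiviral expression plasmid built on the pHAGE backbone for delivering a mutant form of human estrogen receptor alpha (ESR1) carrying the Y537N substitution into mammalian cells. In bacteria it is maintained through a high-copy ColE1/pUC-type origin and selected with ampicillin via the β-lactamase gene. The viral portion contains a truncated 5' LTR, the Ψ packaging signal with an adjoining gag fragment, the Rev response element for Rev-dependent nuclear export of the genomic RNA, the cPPT/CTS element, and a ΔU3 self-inactivating 3' LTR. The transfer RNA can therefore be packaged when helper functions are supplied in trans, but the integrated provirus lacks LTR promoter activity.

Between these elements, the constitutive human EF-1α promoter drives the ESR1 open reading frame, which was introduced by Gateway recombination and is flanked by attB1 and attB2 sites. The automated annotation labels parts of this insert as a sheep ESR1 homologue and as an ERT2 fragment. These are similarity hits to the estrogen receptor coding sequence and its ligand-binding domain, where residue 537 lies, rather than separate components. A V5 epitope tag is annotated downstream of attB2, although the record does not state whether it is fused in frame to the receptor. An EMCV IRES followed by EGFP allows the same transcript to produce a fluorescent marker for identifying transduced cells, and a WPRE enhances transcript expression. The plasmid was deposited in connection with a systematic study annotating the function of somatic cancer mutations, and it serves for stable expression of this ESR1 variant in cell-based assays.
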