Addgene plasmid #116373: pHAGE-ESR1-Y537N
Purpose: Lentiviral expression of ESR1 Y537N
Depositing lab: Gordon Mills & Kenneth Scott. Depositing organization: Baylor College of Medicine. Publication: Systematic Functional Annotation of Somatic Mutations in Cancer. Ng PK, Li J, Jeong KJ, Shao S, Chen H, Tsang YH, Sengupta S, Wang Z, Bhavana VH, Tran R, Soewito S, Minussi DC, Moreno D, Kong K, Dogruluk T, Lu H, Gao J, Tokheim C, Zhou DC, Johnson AM, Zeng J, Ip CKM, Ju Z, Wester M, Yu S, Li Y, Vellano CP, Schultz N, Karchin R, Ding L, Lu Y, Cheung LWT, Chen K, Shaw KR, Meric-Bernstam F, Scott KL, Yi S, Sahni N, Liang H, Mills GB. Cancer Cell. 2018 Mar 12;33(3):450-462.e10. doi: 10.1016/j.ccell.2018.01.021. PubMed 29533785.
Backbone
  Vector backbone: pHAGE
  Vector type: Lentiviral
Growth in bacteria
  Bacterial resistance: Ampicillin, 100 μg/mL
  Growth temperature: 37°C
  Growth strain: Stbl3
  Copy number: High Copy
Gene/Insert
  Gene/Insert name: ESR1
  Species: H. sapiens (human)
  Mutation: Y537N
  Entrez Gene: ESR1 (a.k.a. ER, ESR, ESRA, ESTRR, Era, NR3A1)
  Cloning method: Gateway Cloning
Terms and licenses: Academic/Nonprofit Terms; Industry Terms: Not Available to Industry
How to cite: pHAGE-ESR1-Y537N was a gift from Gordon Mills & Kenneth Scott (Addgene plasmid # 116373 ; http://n2t.net/addgene:116373 ; RRID:Addgene_116373)
