>Addgene plasmid #116373 | pHAGE-ESR1-Y537N | depositor partial sequence | sequence record 219247 | insert
ATGACCATGACCCTCCACACCAAAGCATCTGGGATGGCCCTACTGCATCAGATCCAAGGGAACGAGCTGG
AGCCCCTGAACCGTCCGCAGCTCAAGATCCCCCTGGAGCGGCCCCTGGGCGAGGTGTACCTGGACAGCAG
CAAGCCCGCCGTGTACAACTACCCCGAGGGCGCCGCCTACGAGTTCAACGCCGCGGCCGCCGCCAACGCG
CAGGTCTACGGTCAGACCGGCCTCCCCTACGGCCCCGGGTCTGAGGCTGCGGCGTTCGGCTCCAACGGCC
TGGGGGGTTTCCCCCCACTCAACAGCGTGTCTCCGAGCCCGCTGATGCTACTGCACCCGCCGCCGCAGCT
GTCGCCTTTCCTGCAGCCCCACGGCCAGCAGGTGCCCTACTACCTGGAGAACGAGCCCAGCGGCTACACG
GTGCGCGAGGCCGGCCCGCCGGCATTCTACAGGCCAAATTCAGATAATCGACGCCAGGGTGGCAGAGAAA
GATTGGCCAGTACCAATGACAAGGGAAGTATGGCTATGGAATCTGCCAAGGAGACTCGCTACTGTGCAGT
GTGCAATGACTATGCTTCAGGCTACCATTATGGAGTCTGGTCCTGTGAGGGCTGCAAGGCCTTCTTCAAG
AGAAGTATTCAAGGACATAACGACTATATGTGTCCAGCCACCAACCAGTGCACCATTGATAAAAACAGGA
GGAAGAGCTGCCAGGCCTGCCGGCTCCGCAAATGCTACGAAGTGGGAATGATGAAAGGTGGGATACGAAA
AGACCGAAGAGGAGGGAGAATGTTGAAACACAAGCGCCAGAGAGATGATGGGGAGGGCAGGGGTGAAGTG
GGGTCTGCTGGAGACATGAGAGCTGCCAACCTTTGGCCAAGCCCGCTCATGATCAAACGCTCTAAGAAGA
ACAGCCTGGCCTTGTCCCTGACGGCCGACCAGATGGTCAGTGCCTTGTTGGATGCTGAGCCCCCCATACT
CTATTCCGAGTATGATCCTACCAGACCCTTCAGTGAAGCTTCGATGATGGGCTTACTGACCAACCTGGCA
GACAGGGAGCTGGTTCACATGATCAACTGGGCGAAGAGGGTGCCAGGCTTTGTGGATTTGACCCTCCATG
ATCAGGTCCACCTTCTAGAATGTGCCTGGCTAGAGATCCTGATGATTGGTCTCGTCTGGCGCTCCATGGA
GCACCCAGGGAAGCTACTGTTTGCTCCTAACTTGCTCTTGGACAGGAACCAGGGAAAATGTGTAGAGGGC
ATGGTGGAGATCTTCGACATGCTGCTGGCTACATCATCTCGGTTCCGCATGATGAATCTGCAGGGAGAGG
AGTTTGTGTGCCTCAAATCTATTATTTTGCTTAATTCTGGAGTGTACACATTTCTGTCCAGCACCCTGAA
GTCTCTGGAAGAGAAGGACCATATCCACCGAGTCCTGGACAAGATCACAGACACTTTGATCCACCTGATG
GCCAAGGCAGGCCTGACCCTGCAGCAGCAGCACCAGCGGCTGGCCCAGCTCCTCCTCATCCTCTCCCACA
TCAGGCACATGAGTAACAAAGGCATGGAGCATCTGTACAGCATGAAGTGCAAGAACGTGGTGCCCCTCAA
TGACCTGCTGCTGGAGATGCTGGACGCCCACCGCCTACATGCGCCCACTAGCCGTGGAGGGGCATCCGTG
GAGGAGACGGACCAAAGCCACTTGGCCACTGCGGGCTCTACTTCATCGCATTCCTTGCAAAAGTATTACA
TCACGGGGGAGGCAGAGGGTTTCCCTGCCACGGTCTGA
